>Addgene plasmid #199049 | pGL1_42 | addgene full sequence | sequence record 398494 | Addgene NGS Result
AGCATGAAGAGCACCCCAGGATACATAGATTACCACAACTCCGAGCCCTTCCACCTAGCGTGCTAACCAC
GCACGCTATTGTTGTATAGGCTAGGTGGAGGCTCAGTGATGATAAGTCTGCGATGGTGGATGCATGTGTC
ATGGTCATAGCTGTTTCCTGTGTGAAATTGTTATCCGCTCAGAGGGCACAATCCTATTCCGCGCTATCCG
ACAATCTCCAAGACATTAGGTGGAGTTCAGTTCGGCGTATGGCATATGTCGCTGGAAAGAACATGTGAGC
AAAAGGCCAGCAAAAGGCCAGGAACCGTAAAAAGGCCGCGTTGCTGGCGTTTTTCCATAGGCTCCGCCCC
CCTGACGAGCATCACAAAAATCGACGCTCAAGTCAGAGGTGGCGAAACCCGACAGGACTATAAAGATACC
AGGCGTTTCCCCCTGGAAGCTCCCTCGTGCGCTCTCCTGTTCCGACCCTGCCGCTTACCGGATACCTGTC
CGCCTTTCTCCCTTCGGGAAGCGTGGCGCTTTCTCATAGCTCACGCTGTAGGTATCTCAGTTCGGTGTAG
GTCGTTCGCTCCAAGCTGGGCTGTGTGCACGAACCCCCCGTTCAGCCCGACCGCTGCGCCTTATCCGGTA
ACTATCGTCTTGAGTCCAACCCGGTAAGACACGACTTATCGCCACTGGCAGCAGCCACTGGTAACAGGAT
TAGCAGAGCGAGGTATGTAGGCGGTGCTACAGAGTTCTTGAAGTGGTGGCCTAACTACGGCTACACTAGA
AGAACAGTATTTGGTATCTGCGCTCTGCTGAAGCCAGTTACCTTCGGAAAAAGAGTTGGTAGCTCTTGAT
CCGGCAAACAAACCACCGCTGGTAGCGGTGGTTTTTTTGTTTGCAAGCAGCAGATTACGCGCAGAAAAAA
AGGATCTCAAGAAGATCCTTTGATCTTTTCTACGGGGTCTGACGCTCTATTCAACAAAGCCGCCGTCCCG
TCAAGTCAGCGTAAATGGGTAGGGGGCTTCAAATCGTCCGCTCTGCCAGTGTTACAACCAATTAACAAAT
TCTGATTAGAAAAACTCATCGAGCATCAAATGAAACTGCAATTTATTCATATCAGGATTATCAATACCAT
ATTTTTGAAAAAGCCGTTTCTGTAATGAAGGAGAAAACTCACCGAGGCAGTTCCATAGGATGGCAAGATC
CTGGTATCGGTCTGCGATTCCGACTCGTCCAACATCAATACAACCTATTAATTTCCCCTCGTCAAAAATA
AGGTTATCAAGTGAGAAATCACCATGAGTGACGACTGAATCCGGTGAGAATGGCAAAAGCTTATGCATTT
CTTTCCAGACTTGTTCAACAGGCCAGCCATTACGCTCGTCATCAAAATCACTCGCATCAACCAAACCGTT
ATTCATTCGTGATTGCGCCTGAGCGAGACGAAATACGCGATCGCTGTTAAAAGGACAATTACAAACAGGA
ATCGAATGCAACCGGCGCAGGAACACTGCCAGCGCATCAACAATATTTTCACCTGAATCAGGATATTCTT
CTAATACCTGGAATGCTGTTTTCCCGGGGATCGCAGTGGTGAGTAACCATGCATCATCAGGAGTACGGAT
AAAATGCTTGATGGTCGGAAGAGGCATAAATTCCGTCAGCCAGTTTAGTCTGACCATCTCATCTGTAACA
TCATTGGCAACGCTACCTTTGCCATGTTTCAGAAACAACTCTGGCGCATCGGGCTTCCCATACAATCGAT
AGATTGTCGCACCTGATTGCCCGACATTATCGCGAGCCCATTTATACCCATATAAATCAGCATCCATGTT
GGAATTTAATCGCGGCCTCGAGCAAGACGTTTCCCGTTGAATATGGCTCATAACACCCCTTGTATTACTG
TTTATGTAAGCAGACAGTTTTATTGTTCATGATGATATATTTTTATCTTGTGCAATGTAACATCAGAGAT
TTTGAGACACAACGTGGCTTTCCCCCGCCGCTCTAGAACTAGTGGATCCAAATAAAACGAAAGGCTCAGT
CGAAAGACTGGGCCTTTCGTTTTATCTGTTGTTTGTCGCATTATACGAGACGTCCAGGTTGGGATACCTG
AAACAAAACCCATCGTACGGCCAAGGAAGTCTCCAATAACTGTGATCCACCACAAGCGCCAGGGTTTTCC
CAGTCACGACGTTGTAAAACGACGGCCAGTCATGCATAATCCGCACGCATCTGGAATAAGGAAGTGCCAT
TCCGCCTGACCTTAGCGTGCGAACAGCACGCTATTGTTGTATCATTACTCGCATCCATTCTCAGGCTGTC
TCGTCTCGTCTCCGAGCTCTTCAATGAGTCAGGGTCACGCGTAGGACGCGTCGAGTAGGGTAGACCAGGA
TGGCTGATAAGGTTCCGCAGCCACACGCCGTGTGAAGCTGGGGAGATTACCGATCCTCGATCTTTGTGCA
AGCTAGCCCGCCTCGGCAGCAACAAAGCAGCCGAGCAAGAAGCAGTACTTGCCTTCTGAATCGTGAATGG
GTTACGTTCTTCACCGCTGTGATCAGCGAATCATGAATCAAATCATGAGGGCATTGCTGATCATGAATCA
AATCATGAGGGCATTTAAAAATTCAGTCTGAGTCGTGAGTAGCAAGTCGGTTCTGGATCGGATGGCATTC
ATGAATCACAGGGTCGTGAATCATGAATGTTCAAGTCCCCTTTTCTCGAGAGGCTGGTGGGATCGGTGCG
AATCACGAATCATGATTGTAATTCATTGAGTGAAGGAGTTTCGCAGCCACCCACAGTACTAGAATCACGA
ATGACAATCGCT
Features (pLannotate 1.2.2; 5 found; start..end, strand, type, name):
    332..920     -  rep_origin     ori: high-copy-number ColE1/pMB1/pBR322/pUC origin of replication
   1056..1871    -  CDS            KanR: aminoglycoside phosphotransferase; aph(3')-Ia; confers resistance to kanamycin in bacteria or G418 (Geneticin®) in eukaryotes
   1987..2009    +  misc_feature   MCS (fragment): pBluescript multiple cloning site
   2009..2055    +  terminator     rrnB T1 terminator: transcription terminator T1 from the E. coli rrnB gene
   2157..2200    -  CDS            lacZα (fragment): LacZα fragment of β-galactosidase; lacZ fragment
