[The description below was written by a language model from this plasmid's Addgene catalogue record and pLannotate feature annotations shown in this document.]
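Description:
pGL1_42 is a small (about 2.8 kb) synthetic biology plasmid built on the pGLDV_5 backbone and described as a "Level 1" part plasmid, a term that suggests a hierarchical modular assembly scheme, although the record lists the cloning method as unknown. It is maintained in E. coli through a high-copy ColE1/pUC-type origin of replication and selected with kanamycin, with resistance provided by an aph(3')-Ia aminoglycoside phosphotransferase gene (KanR).

The payload is a synthetic insert consisting of the UARS1 origin of replication paired with a next-generation sequencing barcode (barcode 19). The automated annotation does not detect either the UARS1 element or the barcode, so their exact positions cannot be read from the feature table. They presumably lie in the unannotated portions of the sequence, which the table leaves largely uncharacterised outside the backbone. The other annotated features are an rrnB T1 transcription terminator, which would help insulate neighbouring sequence from read-through transcription, plus short fragments of a pBluescript-type multiple cloning site and of lacZα. These fragments are most likely remnants of the cloning site or a screening cassette in the parent vector rather than functional elements. No promoter or expressed cargo gene other than the resistance marker is annotated.

According to the record, the plasmid serves as a barcoded origin module in a framework for high-throughput identification of functional origins of replication in non-model bacteria. Linking each candidate origin to a unique sequencing barcode allows many origins to be tracked in a pool by sequencing, so that those supporting plasmid maintenance in a given host can be identified.
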