Addgene plasmid #199049: pGL1_42
Purpose: Level 1 plasmid, barcoded ORI
Depositing lab: Charlie Gilbert & Nili Ostrov & Cultivarium Tools. Depositing organization: Cultivarium, Convergent Research. Publication: A scalable framework for high-throughput identification of functional origins of replication in non-model bacteria. Gilbert C, Brumwell SL, Crits-Christoph A, Kang SC, Martin-Moldes Z, Alsharif W, Esmurria A, Nguyen M-A, Lee HH, Ostrov N. bioRxiv 2023.05.19.541510 10.1101/2023.05.19.541510.
Backbone
  Vector backbone: pGLDV_5
  Vector type: Synthetic Biology
Growth in bacteria
  Bacterial resistance: Kanamycin, 50 μg/mL
  Growth temperature: 37°C
  Growth strain: E. coli Zymo 10B
  Copy number: High Copy
Gene/Insert
  Gene/Insert name: UARS1 ORI plus NGS barcode 19
  Species: Synthetic
  Cloning method: Unknown
Terms and licenses: Academic/Nonprofit Terms; Industry Terms: Not Available to Industry
How to cite: pGL1_42 was a gift from Charlie Gilbert & Nili Ostrov & Cultivarium Tools (Addgene plasmid # 199049 ; http://n2t.net/addgene:199049 ; RRID:Addgene_199049)
